Addgene plasmid #165839: pHPH
Purpose: hygromycin B resistance marker
Depositing lab: Koen Venken. Depositing organization: Baylor College of Medicine. Publication: Multiplexed drug-based selection and counterselection genetic manipulations in Drosophila. Matinyan N, Karkhanis MS, Gonzalez Y, Jain A, Saltzman A, Malovannaya A, Sarrion-Perdigones A, Dierick HA, Venken KJT. Cell Rep. 2021 Sep 14;36(11):109700. doi: 10.1016/j.celrep.2021.109700. PubMed 34525356.
Backbone
  Vector backbone: pUPD
  Backbone size w/o insert (bp): 3057
  Vector type: Insect Expression
Growth in bacteria
  Bacterial resistance: Ampicillin, 100 μg/mL
  Growth temperature: 37°C
  Growth strain: DH10B
  Copy number: High Copy
Gene/Insert
  Gene/Insert name: hph
  Species: E. Coli
  Insert size (bp): 1027
  Cloning method: Restriction Enzyme; 5′ cloning site Unknown (unknown if destroyed)
Terms and licenses: Academic/Nonprofit Terms; Industry Terms: Not Available to Industry
Depositor comments: CDS
How to cite: pHPH was a gift from Koen Venken (Addgene plasmid # 165839 ; http://n2t.net/addgene:165839 ; RRID:Addgene_165839)
