[The description below was written by a language model from this plasmid's Addgene catalogue record and pLannotate feature annotations shown in this document.]
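Description:
pHPH is a small, high-copy bacterial plasmid (about 4.1 kb in the sequenced record) that carries the hygromycin B phosphotransferase coding sequence, hph, from E. coli in the pUPD backbone. The catalogue lists it under insect expression, but the depositor's comment describes the insert simply as a "CDS", and the feature table shows no insect or other eukaryotic promoter, terminator or polyadenylation signal around the gene. It is therefore best understood as a part or entry plasmid holding a promoterless marker coding sequence, not a ready-to-use expression vector. The record gives the cloning method only as restriction enzyme-based and does not state the flanking sites.

The hph open reading frame (roughly 1 kb) sits in the cloning region, interrupting the lacZα fragment, and is flanked by bacteriophage T7 and SP6 promoters. The lac promoter, lac operator and CAP binding site lie just beyond, as remnants of the blue/white screening cassette. The encoded enzyme inactivates hygromycin B and closely related compounds by phosphorylation. Propagation in E. coli relies on a ColE1/pUC-type origin and selection on the β-lactamase gene (ampicillin resistance) with its own promoter. An f1 origin is also present, which can allow single-stranded DNA production. A short annotated match to a hornet peptide next to the insert, and the small lacI and bom fragments, are most likely incidental similarity hits or backbone remnants with no functional role.

The plasmid comes from work on multiplexed drug-based selection and counterselection in Drosophila, where the stated purpose of hph is to serve as a hygromycin B resistance marker, presumably once combined with suitable regulatory elements in other constructs.
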