Features (pLannotate 1.2.2; 14 found; start..end, strand, type, name):
     17..35      +  promoter       T7 promoter: promoter for bacteriophage T7 RNA polymerase
    120..1142    -  CDS            hph: KHYB_ECOLX - Experimental evidence at protein level: Swiss-Prot protein existence level 1. The aminoglycoside phosphotransferases achieve inactivation of their antibiotic substrates by phosphorylation. Only phosphorylates hygromycin and closely related compounds such as demethyl analogs and destomycin. From Escherichia coli.
   1168..1230    -  CDS            VESPI_VESMG (fragment): Experimental evidence at protein level: Swiss-Prot protein existence level 1. Shows contractile activity on isolated ileum smooth muscle. From Vespa magnifica (Hornet).
   1242..1260    -  promoter       SP6 promoter: promoter for bacteriophage SP6 RNA polymerase
   1302..1318    -  protein_bind   lac operator: The lac repressor binds to the lac operator to inhibit transcription in E. coli. This inhibition can be relieved by adding lactose or isopropyl-β-D-thiogalactopyranoside (IPTG). lac repressor encoded by lacI
   1326..1356    -  promoter       lac promoter: promoter for the E. coli lac operon
   1371..1392    -  protein_bind   CAP binding site: CAP binding activates transcription in the presence of cAMP. E. coli catabolite activator protein
   1405..1497    -  CDS            lacI (fragment): lac repressor; lacI; The lac repressor binds to the lac operator to inhibit transcription in E. coli. This inhibition can be relieved by adding lactose or isopropyl-β-D-thiogalactopyranoside (IPTG).
   1680..2268    -  rep_origin     ori: high-copy-number ColE1/pMB1/pBR322/pUC origin of replication
   2439..3299    -  CDS            AmpR: β-lactamase; bla; confers resistance to ampicillin, carbenicillin, and related antibiotics
   3300..3404    -  promoter       AmpR promoter: bla
   3431..3481    +  misc_feature   bom (fragment): basis of mobility region from pBR322
   3482..3937    -  rep_origin     f1 ori (sequence partly withheld): f1 bacteriophage origin of replication; arrow indicates direction of (+) strand synthesis
   3941..14      -  CDS            lacZα (fragment) (across the origin): LacZα fragment of β-galactosidase; lacZ fragment
>Addgene plasmid #165839 | pHPH | addgene full sequence | sequence record 335080 | Addgene NGS Result
GACGGCCAGTGAATTGTAATACGACTCACTATAGGGCGAATTGGGCCCGACGTCGCATGCTCCCGGCCGC
CATGGCGGCCGCGGGAATTCGATTGGGCGATGAGTGGTCTCGAAGCTTACTCCTTGGCACGGGGACGGGT
GCTTGGACGGCGATTTCCACTATCGGCCAGCACCTCCACGCATCCATCGGTCCACACGGCAGCCGAGCGA
CGGGCAATCTGGGTGCGTCCCACGGTTCCAGCTCCACTACGCACAATGGCGTCGCAGCGTCCCTGAGCCC
AGGCAGCATCATCAAAGTTGCCATCCACCAGGCTCTGGTAGAGCTGGTCCAGGCCGATACGCAGCATATA
GGCACGCAGGCGTGGGCTTCCAGCCAGCTCTGGATGGCGACGCTCAAAGTAACGGGTCTGCTGTTCCATA
CAGGCCAGCCAGGGACGCCAGAAGAAGATATTGGCCACCTCATACTGGCTATCGCCGAACATAGCCTCGC
TCCAATCAATCACGGCCGTGATACGGCCGTTATCGGTCAGCACATTGTTGCTGCCGAAATCGGCGTGCAC
CAGGTGACGGACCTCTGGGCAATCCTCGGCCCACAGCATCAGCTCGTCCAGGGCCTGGGCCACGCTGGCC
GACACGGTATCATCCATCACGGTCTGCCAGTGGTAGACGTGTGGGTCGGCAATGGCACAGATGAAATCAC
GCCAGGTGGTATACTGGCCGATGCCTTGTGGTCCGAATGGGCCGAAGCCACTGGTCTGGCTCAGGTCGGC
AGCAGCAATGGCATCCATAGCCTCAGCCACTGGCTGGAGCACGGCTGGCAGCTCGGTTTCGGGCAGGTCT
TGCAGGGTCACGCCCTGGGCACGACGGCTAATGCAGTAGGTCAGGCTCTCGCTGAACTCGCCGATATCCA
GCACCTCGGGGATTGGCAGGGCAGCACTGGCGAAATGGCGATACACATAACGGTCCTTGTAGAAGCCATC
GGCACAGCTGTTCACACGCAGCACATATCCACGGCCTCCCACATCAAAGCTGAAGGCACGGCTTTCCTCG
CCCTCGCTCAGCTGCATCAGGTCGGACACGCTATCAAACTTCTCAATCAAGAACTTCTCAACGCTGGTGG
CCGTCAGCTCGGGCTTCTTCATTCGAGACCACTCATCGCCCAATCACTAGTGAATTCGCGGCCGCCTGCA
GGTCGACCATATGGGAGAGCTCCCAACGCGTTGGATGCATAGCTTGAGTATTCTATAGTGTCACCTAAAT
AGCTTGGCGTAATCATGGTCATAGCTGTTTCCTGTGTGAAATTGTTATCCGCTCACAATTCCACACAACA
TACGAGCCGGAAGCATAAAGTGTAAAGCCTGGGGTGCCTAATGAGTGAGCTAACTCACATTAATTGCGTT
GCGCTCACTGCCCGCTTTCCAGTCGGGAAACCTGTCGTGCCAGCTGCATTAATGAATCGGCCAACGCGCG
GGGAGAGGCGGTTTGCGTATTGGGCGCTCTTCCGCTTCCTCGCTCACTGACTCGCTGCGCTCGGTCGTTC
GGCTGCGGCGAGCGGTATCAGCTCACTCAAAGGCGGTAATACGGTTATCCACAGAATCAGGGGATAACGC
AGGAAAGAACATGTGAGCAAAAGGCCAGCAAAAGGCCAGGAACCGTAAAAAGGCCGCGTTGCTGGCGTTT
TTCCATAGGCTCCGCCCCCCTGACGAGCATCACAAAAATCGACGCTCAAGTCAGAGGTGGCGAAACCCGA
CAGGACTATAAAGATACCAGGCGTTTCCCCCTGGAAGCTCCCTCGTGCGCTCTCCTGTTCCGACCCTGCC
GCTTACCGGATACCTGTCCGCCTTTCTCCCTTCGGGAAGCGTGGCGCTTTCTCATAGCTCACGCTGTAGG
TATCTCAGTTCGGTGTAGGTCGTTCGCTCCAAGCTGGGCTGTGTGCACGAACCCCCCGTTCAGCCCGACC
GCTGCGCCTTATCCGGTAACTATCGTCTTGAGTCCAACCCGGTAAGACACGACTTATCGCCACTGGCAGC
AGCCACTGGTAACAGGATTAGCAGAGCGAGGTATGTAGGCGGTGCTACAGAGTTCTTGAAGTGGTGGCCT
AACTACGGCTACACTAGAAGAACAGTATTTGGTATCTGCGCTCTGCTGAAGCCAGTTACCTTCGGAAAAA
GAGTTGGTAGCTCTTGATCCGGCAAACAAACCACCGCTGGTAGCGGTGGTTTTTTTGTTTGCAAGCAGCA
GATTACGCGCAGAAAAAAAGGATCTCAAGAAGATCCTTTGATCTTTTCTACGGGGTCTGACGCTCAGTGG
AACGAAAACTCACGTTAAGGGATTTTGGTCATGAGATTATCAAAAAGGATCTTCACCTAGATCCTTTTAA
ATTAAAAATGAAGTTTTAAATCAATCTAAAGTATATATGAGTAAACTTGGTCTGACAGTTACCAATGCTT
AATCAGTGAGGCACCTATCTCAGCGATCTGTCTATTTCGTTCATCCATAGTTGCCTGACTCCCCGTCGTG
TAGATAACTACGATACGGGAGGGCTTACCATCTGGCCCCAGTGCTGCAATGATACCGCGCGACCCACGCT
CACCGGCTCCAGATTTATCAGCAATAAACCAGCCAGCCGGAAGGGCCGAGCGCAGAAGTGGTCCTGCAAC
TTTATCCGCCTCCATCCAGTCTATTAATTGTTGCCGGGAAGCTAGAGTAAGTAGTTCGCCAGTTAATAGT
TTGCGCAACGTTGTTGCCATTGCTACAGGCATCGTGGTGTCACGCTCGTCGTTTGGTATGGCTTCATTCA
GCTCCGGTTCCCAACGATCAAGGCGAGTTACATGATCCCCCATGTTGTGCAAAAAAGCGGTTAGCTCCTT
CGGTCCTCCGATCGTTGTCAGAAGTAAGTTGGCCGCAGTGTTATCACTCATGGTTATGGCAGCACTGCAT
AATTCTCTTACTGTCATGCCATCCGTAAGATGCTTTTCTGTGACTGGTGAGTACTCAACCAAGTCATTCT
GAGAATAGTGTATGCGGCGACCGAGTTGCTCTTGCCCGGCGTCAATACGGGATAATACCGCGCCACATAG
CAGAACTTTAAAAGTGCTCATCATTGGAAAACGTTCTTCGGGGCGAAAACTCTCAAGGATCTTACCGCTG
TTGAGATCCAGTTCGATGTAACCCACTCGTGCACCCAACTGATCTTCAGCATCTTTTACTTTCACCAGCG
TTTCTGGGTGAGCAAAAACAGGAAGGCAAAATGCCGCAAAAAAGGGAATAAGGGCGACACGGAAATGTTG
AATACTCATACTCTTCCTTTTTCAATATTATTGAAGCATTTATCAGGGTTATTGTCTCATGAGCGGATAC
ATATTTGAATGTATTTAGAAAAATAAACAAATAGGGGTTCCGCGCACATTTCCCCGAAAAGTGCCACCTG
ATGCGGTGTGAAATACCGCACAGATGCGTAAGGAGAAAATACCGCATCAGGAAATTGTAAGCGTTAATAT
TTTGTTAAAATTCGCGTTAAATTTTTGTTAAATCAGCTCATTTTTTAACCAATAGGCCGAAATCGGCAAA
ATCCCTTATAAATCAAAAGAATAGACCGAGATAGGGT
[37 nt withheld, positions 3608-3644]
AAAGAACGTGGACTCCAACGTCAAAGGGCGAAAAACCGTCTATCAGGGCGCTGGCCCACTACGTGAACCA
TCACCCT
[91 nt withheld, positions 3722-3812]
G
[124 nt withheld, positions 3814-3937]
CCATTCGCCATTCAGGCTGCGCAACTGTTGGGAAGGGCGATCGGTGCGGGCCTCTTCGCTATTACGCCAG
CTGGCGAAAGGGGGATGTGCTGCAAGGCGATTAAGTTGGGTAACGCCAGGGTTTTCCCAGTCACGACGTT
GTAAAAC
